Addgene plasmid #23972: VCP(R155H)-EGFP
Depositing lab: Nico Dantuma. Depositing organization: Karolinska Institutet. Publication: VCP/p97 is essential for maturation of ubiquitin-containing autophagosomes and this function is impaired by mutations that cause IBMPFD. Tresse E, Salomons FA, Vesa J, Bott LC, Kimonis V, Yao TP, Dantuma NP, Taylor JP. Autophagy. 2010 Feb 22. 6(2):. 10.4161/auto.6.2.11014 PubMed 20104022.
Backbone
  Vector backbone: pEGFP-N1
  Backbone manufacturer: Clontech
  Backbone size w/o insert (bp): 4733
  Vector type: Mammalian Expression
  Selectable markers: Neomycin (select with G418)
Growth in bacteria
  Bacterial resistance: Kanamycin, 50 μg/mL
  Growth temperature: 37°C
  Growth strain: DH5alpha
  Copy number: High Copy
Gene/Insert
  Gene/Insert name: Valosin containing protein (alt names: p97; CDC48; TERA)
  Species: H. sapiens (human)
  Insert size (bp): 2419
  Mutation: R155H
  Entrez Gene: VCP (a.k.a. CDC48, FTDALS6, TERA, p97)
  Tag / fusion protein: EGFP (C terminal on backbone); 6xHis (C terminal on insert); HA (C terminal on insert)
  Cloning method: Restriction Enzyme; 5′ cloning site HindIII (not destroyed); 3′ cloning site BamHI (not destroyed)
  Sequencing primers: 5′ n/a
Terms and licenses: Academic/Nonprofit Terms; Industry Terms: Not Available to Industry
How to cite: VCP(R155H)-EGFP was a gift from Nico Dantuma (Addgene plasmid # 23972 ; http://n2t.net/addgene:23972 ; RRID:Addgene_23972)
