[The description below was written by a language model from this plasmid's Addgene catalogue record and pLannotate feature annotations shown in this document.]
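Description:
VCP(R155H)-EGFP is a mammalian expression plasmid built on the Clontech pEGFP-N1 backbone. It carries human valosin-containing protein (VCP, also called p97, CDC48 or TERA) with the R155H substitution. The roughly 2.4 kb VCP coding sequence was inserted between the HindIII and BamHI sites of the multiple cloning site, both of which are retained. This places it downstream of the human cytomegalovirus immediate-early enhancer and promoter and upstream of the backbone EGFP, so the product is VCP with EGFP fused at its C terminus. The transcript ends at the SV40 polyadenylation signal.

The catalogue entry also lists HA and 6xHis tags as C-terminal on the insert. The annotated sequence shows only a short HA-type fragment, and it lies after the EGFP coding sequence rather than between VCP and EGFP. No His tag is annotated, so the exact tag arrangement should be checked against the sequence.

In bacteria the plasmid replicates from a high-copy ColE1/pUC-type origin, and it also carries an f1 origin for single-stranded DNA production. A single NeoR/KanR (Tn5 aminoglycoside phosphotransferase) gene sits behind tandem bacterial (bla-type) and SV40 early promoters and is followed by the HSV TK polyadenylation signal. It gives kanamycin resistance in E. coli and G418 selection in mammalian cells. Short annotated fragments of ble, SV40 large T antigen and the bGH poly(A) signal appear to be backbone remnants rather than functional elements.

The associated publication concerns VCP's role in the maturation of ubiquitin-containing autophagosomes and how IBMPFD-causing mutations impair it. This construct fits that work as a way to express and visualise a fluorescently labelled mutant VCP in transfected mammalian cells.
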