Features (pLannotate 1.2.2; 16 found; start..end, strand, type, name):
     52..355     +  enhancer       CMV enhancer: human cytomegalovirus immediate early enhancer
    356..559     +  promoter       CMV promoter: human cytomegalovirus (CMV) immediate early promoter
    582..618     +  misc_feature   MCS (fragment): multiple cloning site
    628..3045    +  CDS            VCP: TERA_HUMAN - Experimental evidence at protein level: Swiss-Prot protein existence level 1. Necessary for the fragmentation of Golgi stacks during mitosis and for their reassembly after mitosis. Involved in the formation of the transitional endoplasmic reticulum (tER). The transfer of membranes from the endoplasmic reticulum to the Golgi apparatus occurs via 50-70 nm transition vesicles which derive from part-rough, part-smooth transitional elements of the endoplasmic reticulum (tER). Vesicle budding from the tER is an ATP-dependent process. The ternary complex containing UFD1, VCP and NPLOC4 b
   3067..3780    +  CDS            EGFP: EGFP is a basic (constitutively fluorescent) green fluorescent protein published in 1996, derived from Aequorea victoria. It is reported to be a rapidly-maturing weak dimer with moderate acid sensitivity.
   3811..3837    +  CDS            3xHA (fragment): three tandem HA epitope tags
   3859..3942    +  CDS            large T antigen (fragment): large T antigen from SV40 (simian virus 40)
   3965..4086    +  polyA_signal   SV40 poly(A) signal: SV40 polyadenylation signal
   4120..4548    -  rep_origin     f1 ori (sequence partly withheld): f1 bacteriophage origin of replication; arrow indicates direction of (+) strand synthesis
   4575..4679    +  promoter       AmpR promoter: bla
   4681..5038    +  promoter       SV40 promoter: SV40 enhancer and early promoter
   5073..5867    +  CDS            NeoR/KanR: aminoglycoside phosphotransferase from Tn5; aph(3')-II (or nptII); confers resistance to neomycin, kanamycin, and G418 (Geneticin®)
   5888..6040    +  CDS            ble (fragment): BLE_KLEPN - Experimental evidence at protein level: Swiss-Prot protein existence level 1. Binding protein with a strong affinity to the bleomycin family of antibiotics. Binds to CL990; an antimitotic-antibiotic compound. From Klebsiella pneumoniae.
   6099..6146    +  polyA_signal   HSV TK poly(A) signal: herpes simplex virus thymidine kinase polyadenylation signal (Cole and Stacy, 1985)
   6237..6253    -  polyA_signal   bGH poly(A) signal (fragment): bovine growth hormone polyadenylation signal
   6475..7063    +  rep_origin     ori: high-copy-number ColE1/pMB1/pBR322/pUC origin of replication
>Addgene plasmid #23972 | VCP(R155H)-EGFP | addgene full sequence | sequence record 323838 | Addgene NGS Result
ATAGTAATCAATTACGGGGTCATTAGTTCATAGCCCATATATGGAGTTCCGCGTTACATAACTTACGGTA
AATGGCCCGCCTGGCTGACCGCCCAACGACCCCCGCCCATTGACGTCAATAATGACGTATGTTCCCATAG
TAACGCCAATAGGGACTTTCCATTGACGTCAATGGGTGGAGTATTTACGGTAAACTGCCCACTTGGCAGT
ACATCAAGTGTATCATATGCCAAGTACGCCCCCTATTGACGTCAATGACGGTAAATGGCCCGCCTGGCAT
TATGCCCAGTACATGACCTTATGGGACTTTCCTACTTGGCAGTACATCTACGTATTAGTCATCGCTATTA
CCATGGTGATGCGGTTTTGGCAGTACATCAATGGGCGTGGATAGCGGTTTGACTCACGGGGATTTCCAAG
TCTCCACCCCATTGACGTCAATGGGAGTTTGTTTTGGCACCAAAATCAACGGGACTTTCCAAAATGTCGT
AACAACTCCGCCCCATTGACGCAAATGGGCGGTAGGCGTGTACGGTGGGAGGTCTATATAAGCAGAGCTG
GTTTAGTGAACCGTCAGATCCGCTAGCGCTACCGGACTCAGATCTCGAGCTCAAGCTTGCGCGCGCCATG
GCTTCTGGAGCCGATTCAAAAGGTGATGACCTATCAACAGCCATTCTCAAACAGAAGAACCGTCCCAATC
GGTTAATTGTTGATGAAGCCATCAATGAGGACAACAGTGTGGTGTCCTTGTCCCAGCCCAAGATGGATGA
ATTGCAGTTGTTCCGAGGTGACACAGTGTTGCTGAAAGGAAAGAAGAGACGAGAAGCTGTTTGCATCGTC
CTTTCTGATGATACTTGTTCTGATGAGAAGATTCGGATGAATAGAGTTGTTCGGAATAACCTTCGTGTAC
GCCTAGGGGATGTCATCAGCATCCAGCCATGCCCTGATGTGAAGTACGGCAAACGTATCCATGTGCTGCC
CATTGATGACACAGTGGAAGGCATTACTGGTAATCTCTTCGAGGTATACCTTAAGCCGTACTTCCTGGAA
GCGTATCGACCCATCCGGAAAGGAGACATTTTTCTTGTCCATGGTGGGATGCGTGCTGTGGAGTTCAAAG
TGGTGGAAACAGATCCTAGCCCTTATTGCATTGTTGCTCCAGACACAGTGATCCACTGCGAAGGGGAGCC
TATCAAACGAGAGGATGAGGAAGAGTCCTTGAATGAAGTAGGGTATGATGACATTGGTGGCTGCAGGAAG
CAGCTAGCTCAGATAAAGGAGATGGTGGAACTGCCCCTGAGACATCCTGCCCTCTTTAAGGCAATTGGTG
TGAAGCCTCCTAGAGGAATCCTGCTTTACGGACCTCCTGGAACAGGAAAGACCCTGATTGCTCGAGCTGT
AGCAAATGAGACTGGAGCCTTCTTCTTCTTGATCAATGGTCCTGAGATCATGAGCAAATTGGCTGGTGAG
TCTGAGAGCAACCTTCGTAAAGCCTTTGAGGAGGCTGAGAAGAATGCTCCTGCCATCATCTTCATTGATG
AGCTAGATGCCATCGCTCCCAAAAGAGAGAAAACTCATGGCGAGGTGGAGCGGCGCATTGTATCACAGTT
GTTGACCCTCATGGATGGCCTAAAGCAGAGGGCACATGTGATTGTTATGGCAGCAACCAACAGACCCAAC
AGCATTGACCCAGCTCTACGGCGATTTGGTCGCTTTGACAGGGAGGTAGATATTGGAATTCCTGATGCTA
CAGGACGCTTAGAGATTCTTCAGATCCATACCAAGAACATGAAGCTGGCAGATGATGTGGACCTGGAACA
GGTAGCCAATGAGACTCACGGGCATGTGGGTGCTGACTTAGCAGCCCTGTGCTCAGAGGCTGCTCTGCAA
GCCATCCGCAAGAAGATGGATCTCATTGACCTAGAGGATGAGACCATTGATGCCGAGGTCATGAACTCTC
TAGCAGTTACTATGGATGACTTCCGGTGGGCCTTGAGCCAGAGTAACCCATCAGCACTGCGGGAAACCGT
GGTAGAGGTGCCACAGGTAACCTGGGAAGACATCGGGGGCCTAGAGGATGTCAAACGTGAGCTACAGGAG
CTGGTCCAGTATCCTGTGGAGCACCCAGACAAATTCCTGAAGTTTGGCATGACACCTTCCAAGGGAGTTC
TGTTCTATGGACCTCCTGGCTGTGGGAAAACTTTGTTGGCCAAAGCCATTGCTAATGAATGCCAGGCCAA
CTTCATCTCCATCAAGGGTCCTGAGCTGCTCACCATGTGGTTTGGGGAGTCTGAGGCCAATGTCAGAGAA
ATCTTTGACAAGGCCCGCCAAGCTGCCCCCTGTGTGCTATTCTTTGATGAGCTGGATTCGATTGCCAAGG
CTCGTGGAGGTAACATTGGAGATGGTGGTGGGGCTGCTGACCGAGTCATCAACCAGATCCTGACAGAAAT
GGATGGCATGTCCACTAAAAAAAATGTGTTCATCATTGGCGCTACCAACCGGCCTGACATCATTGATCCT
GCCATCCTCAGACCTGGCCGTCTTGATCAGCTCATCTACATCCCACTTCCTGATGAGAAGTCCCGTGTTG
CCATCCTCAAGGCTAACCTGCGCAAGTCCCCAGTTGCCAAGGATGTGGACTTGGAGTTCCTGGCTAAAAT
GACTAATGGCTTCTCTGGAGCTGACCTGACAGAGATTTGCCAGCGTGCTTGCAAGCTGGCCATCCGTGAA
TCCATCGAGAGTGAGATTAGGCGAGAACGAGAGAGGCAGACAAACCCATCAGCCATGGAGGTAGAAGAGG
ATGATCCAGTGCCTGAGATCCGTCGAGATCACTTTGAAGAAGCCATGCGCTTTGCGCGCCGTTCTGTCAG
TGACAATGACATTCGGAAGTATGAGATGTTTGCCCAGACCCTTCAGCAGAGTCGGGGCTTTGGCAGCTTC
AGATTCCCTTCAGGGAACCAGGGTGGAGCTGGCCCCAGTCAGGGCAGTGGAGGCGGCACAGGTGGCAGTG
TATACACAGAAGACAATGATGATGACCTGTATGGCTCGGATCCACCGGTCGCCACCATGGTGAGCAAGGG
CGAGGAGCTGTTCACCGGGGTGGTGCCCATCCTGGTCGAGCTGGACGGCGACGTAAACGGCCACAAGTTC
AGCGTGTCCGGCGAGGGCGAGGGCGATGCCACCTACGGCAAGCTGACCCTGAAGTTCATCTGCACCACCG
GCAAGCTGCCCGTGCCCTGGCCCACCCTCGTGACCACCCTGACCTACGGCGTGCAGTGCTTCAGCCGCTA
CCCCGACCACATGAAGCAGCACGACTTCTTCAAGTCCGCCATGCCCGAAGGCTACGTCCAGGAGCGCACC
ATCTTCTTCAAGGACGACGGCAACTACAAGACCCGCGCCGAGGTGAAGTTCGAGGGCGACACCCTGGTGA
ACCGCATCGAGCTGAAGGGCATCGACTTCAAGGAGGACGGCAACATCCTGGGGCACAAGCTGGAGTACAA
CTACAACAGCCACAACGTCTATATCATGGCCGACAAGCAGAAGAACGGCATCAAGGTGAACTTCAAGATC
CGCCACAACATCGAGGACGGCAGCGTGCAGCTCGCCGACCACTACCAGCAGAACACCCCCATCGGCGACG
GCCCCGTGCTGCTGCCCGACAACCACTACCTGAGCACCCAGTCCGCCCTGAGCAAAGACCCCAACGAGAA
GCGCGATCACATGGTCCTGCTGGAGTTCGTGACCGCCGCCGGGATCACTCTCGGCATGGACGAGCTGTAC
AGCGCTGGCCACCACCATCACCATCACGGATACCCATACGATGTTCCAGATTACGCTAGCTGAGCGGCCG
CGACTCTAGATCATAATCAGCCATACCACATTTGTAGAGGTTTTACTTGCTTTAAAAAACCTCCCACACC
TCCCCCTGAACCTGAAACATAAAATGAATGCAATTGTTGTTGTTAACTTGTTTATTGCAGCTTATAATGG
TTACAAATAAAGCAATAGCATCACAAATTTCACAAATAAAGCATTTTTTTCACTGCATTCTAGTTGTGGT
TTGTCCAAACTCATCAATGTATCTTAAGGCGTAAATTGTAAGCGTTAATATTTTGTTAAAATTCGCGTTA
AATTTTTGTTAAATCAGCTCATTTTTTAACCAATAGGCCGAAATCGGCAAAATCCCTTATAAATCAAAAG
AATAGACCGAGATAGGGT
[37 nt withheld, positions 4219-4255]
AAAGAACGTGGACTCCAACGTCAAAGG
[49 nt withheld, positions 4283-4331]
T
[91 nt withheld, positions 4333-4423]
G
[124 nt withheld, positions 4425-4548]
CAGGTGGCACTTTTCGGGGAAATGTGCGCGGAACCCCTATTTGTTTATTTTTCTAAATACATTCAAATAT
GTATCCGCTCATGAGACAATAACCCTGATAAATGCTTCAATAATATTGAAAAAGGAAGAGTCCTGAGGCG
GAAAGAACCAGCTGTGGAATGTGTGTCAGTTAGGGTGTGGAAAGTCCCCAGGCTCCCCAGCAGGCAGAAG
TATGCAAAGCATGCATCTCAATTAGTCAGCAACCAGGTGTGGAAAGTCCCCAGGCTCCCCAGCAGGCAGA
AGTATGCAAAGCATGCATCTCAATTAGTCAGCAACCATAGTCCCGCCCCTAACTCCGCCCATCCCGCCCC
TAACTCCGCCCAGTTCCGCCCATTCTCCGCCCCATGGCTGACTAATTTTTTTTATTTATGCAGAGGCCGA
GGCCGCCTCGGCCTCTGAGCTATTCCAGAAGTAGTGAGGAGGCTTTTTTGGAGGCCTAGGCTTTTGCAAA
GATCGATCAAGAGACAGGATGAGGATCGTTTCGCATGATTGAACAAGATGGATTGCACGCAGGTTCTCCG
GCCGCTTGGGTGGAGAGGCTATTCGGCTATGACTGGGCACAACAGACAATCGGCTGCTCTGATGCCGCCG
TGTTCCGGCTGTCAGCGCAGGGGCGCCCGGTTCTTTTTGTCAAGACCGACCTGTCCGGTGCCCTGAATGA
ACTGCAAGACGAGGCAGCGCGGCTATCGTGGCTGGCCACGACGGGCGTTCCTTGCGCAGCTGTGCTCGAC
GTTGTCACTGAAGCGGGAAGGGACTGGCTGCTATTGGGCGAAGTGCCGGGGCAGGATCTCCTGTCATCTC
ACCTTGCTCCTGCCGAGAAAGTATCCATCATGGCTGATGCAATGCGGCGGCTGCATACGCTTGATCCGGC
TACCTGCCCATTCGACCACCAAGCGAAACATCGCATCGAGCGAGCACGTACTCGGATGGAAGCCGGTCTT
GTCGATCAGGATGATCTGGACGAAGAGCATCAGGGGCTCGCGCCAGCCGAACTGTTCGCCAGGCTCAAGG
CGAGCATGCCCGACGGCGAGGATCTCGTCGTGACCCATGGCGATGCCTGCTTGCCGAATATCATGGTGGA
AAATGGCCGCTTTTCTGGATTCATCGACTGTGGCCGGCTGGGTGTGGCGGACCGCTATCAGGACATAGCG
TTGGCTACCCGTGATATTGCTGAAGAGCTTGGCGGCGAATGGGCTGACCGCTTCCTCGTGCTTTACGGTA
TCGCCGCTCCCGATTCGCAGCGCATCGCCTTCTATCGCCTTCTTGACGAGTTCTTCTGAGCGGGACTCTG
GGGTTCGAAATGACCGACCAAGCGACGCCCAACCTGCCATCACGAGATTTCGATTCCACCGCCGCCTTCT
ATGAAAGGTTGGGCTTCGGAATCGTTTTCCGGGACGCCGGCTGGATGATCCTCCAGCGCGGGGATCTCAT
GCTGGAGTTCTTCGCCCACCCTAGGGGGAGGCTAACTGAAACACGGAAGGAGACAATACCGGAAGGAACC
CGCGCTATGACGGCAATAAAAAGACAGAATAAAACGCACGGTGTTGGGTCGTTTGTTCATAAACGCGGGG
TTCGGTCCCAGGGCTGGCACTCTGTCGATACCCCACCGAGACCCCATTGGGGCCAATACGCCCGCGTTTC
TTCCTTTTCCCCACCCCACCCCCCAAGTTCGGGTGAAGGCCCAGGGCTCGCAGCCAACGTCGGGGCGGCA
GGCCCTGCCATAGCCTCAGGTTACTCATATATACTTTAGATTGATTTAAAACTTCATTTTTAATTTAAAA
GGATCTAGGTGAAGATCCTTTTTGATAATCTCATGACCAAAATCCCTTAACGTGAGTTTTCGTTCCACTG
AGCGTCAGACCCCGTAGAAAAGATCAAAGGATCTTCTTGAGATCCTTTTTTTCTGCGCGTAATCTGCTGC
TTGCAAACAAAAAAACCACCGCTACCAGCGGTGGTTTGTTTGCCGGATCAAGAGCTACCAACTCTTTTTC
CGAAGGTAACTGGCTTCAGCAGAGCGCAGATACCAAATACTGTTCTTCTAGTGTAGCCGTAGTTAGGCCA
CCACTTCAAGAACTCTGTAGCACCGCCTACATACCTCGCTCTGCTAATCCTGTTACCAGTGGCTGCTGCC
AGTGGCGATAAGTCGTGTCTTACCGGGTTGGACTCAAGACGATAGTTACCGGATAAGGCGCAGCGGTCGG
GCTGAACGGGGGGTTCGTGCACACAGCCCAGCTTGGAGCGAACGACCTACACCGAACTGAGATACCTACA
GCGTGAGCTATGAGAAAGCGCCACGCTTCCCGAAGGGAGAAAGGCGGACAGGTATCCGGTAAGCGGCAGG
GTCGGAACAGGAGAGCGCACGAGGGAGCTTCCAGGGGGAAACGCCTGGTATCTTTATAGTCCTGTCGGGT
TTCGCCACCTCTGACTTGAGCGTCGATTTTTGTGATGCTCGTCAGGGGGGCGGAGCCTATGGAAAAACGC
CAGCAACGCGGCCTTTTTACGGTTCCTGGCCTTTTGCTGGCCTTTTGCTCACATGTTCTTTCCTGCGTTA
TCCCCTGATTCTGTGGATAACCGTATTACCGCCATGCATTAGTTATTA
