>Addgene plasmid #23972 | VCP(R155H)-EGFP | addgene partial sequence | sequence record 29815 | 23972 with CMV-F
GAGCTGGTTTAGTGACCGTCAGATCCGCTAGCGCTACCGGACTCAGATCTCGAGCTCAAGCTTGCGCGCG
CCATGGCTTCTGGAGCCGATTCAAAAGGTGATGACCTATCAACAGCCATTCTCAAACAGAAGAACCGTCC
CAATCGGTTAATTGTTGATGAAGCCATCAATGAGGACAACAGTGTGGTGTCCTTGTCCCAGCCCAAGATG
GATGAATTGCAGTTGTTCCGAGGTGACACAGTGTTGCTGAAAGGAAAGAAGAGACGAGAAGCTGTTTGCA
TCGTCCTTTCTGATGATACTTGTTCTGATGAGAAGATTCGGATGAATAGAGTTGTTCGGAATAACCTTCG
TGTACGCCTAGGGGATGTCATCAGCATCCAGCCATGCCCTGATGTGAAGTACGGCAAACGTATCCATGTG
CTGCCCATTGATGACACAGTGGAAGGCATTACTGGTAATCTCTTCGAGGTATACCTTAAGCCGTACTTCC
TGGAAGCGTATCGACCCATCCGGAAAGGAGACATTTTTCTTGTCCATGGTGGGATGCGTGCTGTGGAGTT
CAAAGTGGTGGAAACAGATCCTAGCCCTTATTGCATTGTTGCTCCAGACACAGTGATCCACTGCGAAGGG
GAGCCTATCAAACGAGAGGATGAGGAAGAGTCCTTGAATGAAGTAGGGTATGATGACATTGGTGGCTGCA
GGAAGCAGCTAGCTCAGATAAAGGAGATGGTGGAACTGCCCC
